>Addgene plasmid #186545 | pcDNA3.1-LSSA12 | addgene full sequence | sequence record 368094 | Addgene NGS Result
GATCTCCCGATCCCCTATGGTGCACTCTCAGTACAATCTGCTCTGATGCCGCATAGTTAAGCCAGTATCT
GCTCCCTGCTTGTGTGTTGGAGGTCGCTGAGTAGTGCGCGAGCAAAATTTAAGCTACAACAAGGCAAGGC
TTGACCGACAATTGCATGAAGAATCTGCTTAGGGTTAGGCGTTTTGCGCTGCTTCGCGATGTACGGGCCA
GATATACGCGTTGACATTGATTATTGACTAGTTATTAATAGTAATCAATTACGGGGTCATTAGTTCATAG
CCCATATATGGAGTTCCGCGTTACATAACTTACGGTAAATGGCCCGCCTGGCTGACCGCCCAACGACCCC
CGCCCATTGACGTCAATAATGACGTATGTTCCCATAGTAACGCCAATAGGGACTTTCCATTGACGTCAAT
GGGTGGAGTATTTACGGTAAACTGCCCACTTGGCAGTACATCAAGTGTATCATATGCCAAGTACGCCCCC
TATTGACGTCAATGACGGTAAATGGCCCGCCTGGCATTATGCCCAGTACATGACCTTATGGGACTTTCCT
ACTTGGCAGTACATCTACGTATTAGTCATCGCTATTACCATGGTGATGCGGTTTTGGCAGTACATCAATG
GGCGTGGATAGCGGTTTGACTCACGGGGATTTCCAAGTCTCCACCCCATTGACGTCAATGGGAGTTTGTT
TTGGCACCAAAATCAACGGGACTTTCCAAAATGTCGTAACAACTCCGCCCCATTGACGCAAATGGGCGGT
AGGCGTGTACGGTGGGAGGTCTATATAAGCAGAGCTCTCTGGCTAACTAGAGAACCCACTGCTTACTGGC
TTATCGAAATTAATACGACTCACTATAGGGAGACCCAAGCTTGGTACCGAGCTCGGATCCACTAGTAACG
GCCGCCAGTGTGCTGGAATTCGGCATGGTGAGCAAGGGCGAGGAGCTGTTCACCGGGGTGGTGCCCATCC
TGGTCGAGCTGGACGGCGACGTAAACGGCCACAAGTTCAGCGTCCGCGGCGAGGGCGAGGGCGATGCCAC
CAACGGCAAGCTGACCCTGAAGCTCATCTCCACCACCGGCAAGCTGCCCGTGCCCTGGCCCACCCTCGTG
ACCACCTTAAGCTACGGCCTGATGGTGTTCGCCCGCTACCCCGACCACATGAAGCAGCACGACTTCTTCA
AGTCCGCCATGCCCGAAGGCTACGTCCAGGAGCGCACCATCTCTTTCGAGGACGACGGTTACTACAAGAC
CCGCGCCGAGGTGAAGTTCGAGGGCGACACCCTGGTGAACCGCATCGTGCTGAAGGGCATCGACTTCAAG
GAGGACGGCAACATCCTGGGGCACAAGCTGGAGTACAACTTCAACAGCCACAACGTCTATATCACGGCCG
ACAAGCAGAAGAACGGCATCAAGGCTAACTTCAAGATCCGCCACAACGTTGAGGACGGCGGCGTGCAGCT
CGCCGACCACTACCAGCAGAACACCCCCATCGGCGACGGCCCCGTGCTGCTGCCCGACAACCACTACCTG
AGCATCGAAAGCGTACTGAGCAAAGACCCCAACGAGAAGCGCGATCACATGGTCCTGAAGGACTTCGTGA
CCGCCGCCGGGATTACACATGACATGAACGAGCTGTACAAGTAATCTAGAGGGCCCTATTCTATAGTGTC
ACCTAAATGCTAGAGCTCGCTGATCAGCCTCGACTGTGCCTTCTAGTTGCCAGCCATCTGTTGTTTGCCC
CTCCCCCGTGCCTTCCTTGACCCTGGAAGGTGCCACTCCCACTGTCCTTTCCTAATAAAATGAGGAAATT
GCATCGCATTGTCTGAGTAGGTGTCATTCTATTCTGGGGGGTGGGGTGGGGCAGGACAGCAAGGGGGAGG
ATTGGGAAGACAATAGCAGGCATGCTGGGGATGCGGTGGGCTCTATGGCTTCTGAGGCGGAAAGAACCAG
CTGGGGCTCTAGGGGGTATCCCC
[124 nt withheld, positions 1984-2107]
C
[91 nt withheld, positions 2109-2199]
A
[49 nt withheld, positions 2201-2249]
CCTTTGACGTTGGAGTCCACGTTCTTT
[37 nt withheld, positions 2277-2313]
ACCCTATCTCGGTCTATTCTTTTGATTTATAAGGGATTTTGCCGATTTCGGCCTATTGGTTAAAAAATGA
GCTGATTTAACAAAAATTTAACGCGAATTAATTCTGTGGAATGTGTGTCAGTTAGGGTGTGGAAAGTCCC
CAGGCTCCCCAGCAGGCAGAAGTATGCAAAGCATGCATCTCAATTAGTCAGCAACCAGGTGTGGAAAGTC
CCCAGGCTCCCCAGCAGGCAGAAGTATGCAAAGCATGCATCTCAATTAGTCAGCAACCATAGTCCCGCCC
CTAACTCCGCCCATCCCGCCCCTAACTCCGCCCAGTTCCGCCCATTCTCCGCCCCATGGCTGACTAATTT
TTTTTATTTATGCAGAGGCCGAGGCCGCCTCTGCCTCTGAGCTATTCCAGAAGTAGTGAGGAGGCTTTTT
TGGAGGCCTAGGCTTTTGCAAAAAGCTCCCGGGAGCTTGTATATCCATTTTCGGATCTGATCAAGAGACA
GGATGAGGATCGTTTCGCATGATTGAACAAGATGGATTGCACGCAGGTTCTCCGGCCGCTTGGGTGGAGA
GGCTATTCGGCTATGACTGGGCACAACAGACAATCGGCTGCTCTGATGCCGCCGTGTTCCGGCTGTCAGC
GCAGGGGCGCCCGGTTCTTTTTGTCAAGACCGACCTGTCCGGTGCCCTGAATGAACTGCAGGACGAGGCA
GCGCGGCTATCGTGGCTGGCCACGACGGGCGTTCCTTGCGCAGCTGTGCTCGACGTTGTCACTGAAGCGG
GAAGGGACTGGCTGCTATTGGGCGAAGTGCCGGGGCAGGATCTCCTGTCATCTCACCTTGCTCCTGCCGA
GAAAGTATCCATCATGGCTGATGCAATGCGGCGGCTGCATACGCTTGATCCGGCTACCTGCCCATTCGAC
CACCAAGCGAAACATCGCATCGAGCGAGCACGTACTCGGATGGAAGCCGGTCTTGTCGATCAGGATGATC
TGGACGAAGAGCATCAGGGGCTCGCGCCAGCCGAACTGTTCGCCAGGCTCAAGGCGCGCATGCCCGACGG
CGAGGATCTCGTCGTGACCCATGGCGATGCCTGCTTGCCGAATATCATGGTGGAAAATGGCCGCTTTTCT
GGATTCATCGACTGTGGCCGGCTGGGTGTGGCGGACCGCTATCAGGACATAGCGTTGGCTACCCGTGATA
TTGCTGAAGAGCTTGGCGGCGAATGGGCTGACCGCTTCCTCGTGCTTTACGGTATCGCCGCTCCCGATTC
GCAGCGCATCGCCTTCTATCGCCTTCTTGACGAGTTCTTCTGAGCGGGACTCTGGGGTTCGAAATGACCG
ACCAAGCGACGCCCAACCTGCCATCACGAGATTTCGATTCCACCGCCGCCTTCTATGAAAGGTTGGGCTT
CGGAATCGTTTTCCGGGACGCCGGCTGGATGATCCTCCAGCGCGGGGATCTCATGCTGGAGTTCTTCGCC
CACCCCAACTTGTTTATTGCAGCTTATAATGGTTACAAATAAAGCAATAGCATCACAAATTTCACAAATA
AAGCATTTTTTTCACTGCATTCTAGTTGTGGTTTGTCCAAACTCATCAATGTATCTTATCATGTCTGTAT
ACCGTCGACCTCTAGCTAGAGCTTGGCGTAATCATGGTCATAGCTGTTTCCTGTGTGAAATTGTTATCCG
CTCACAATTCCACACAACATACGAGCCGGAAGCATAAAGTGTAAAGCCTGGGGTGCCTAATGAGTGAGCT
AACTCACATTAATTGCGTTGCGCTCACTGCCCGCTTTCCAGTCGGGAAACCTGTCGTGCCAGCTGCATTA
ATGAATCGGCCAACGCGCGGGGAGAGGCGGTTTGCGTATTGGGCGCTCTTCCGCTTCCTCGCTCACTGAC
TCGCTGCGCTCGGTCGTTCGGCTGCGGCGAGCGGTATCAGCTCACTCAAAGGCGGTAATACGGTTATCCA
CAGAATCAGGGGATAACGCAGGAAAGAACATGTGAGCAAAAGGCCAGCAAAAGGCCAGGAACCGTAAAAA
GGCCGCGTTGCTGGCGTTTTTCCATAGGCTCCGCCCCCCTGACGAGCATCACAAAAATCGACGCTCAAGT
CAGAGGTGGCGAAACCCGACAGGACTATAAAGATACCAGGCGTTTCCCCCTGGAAGCTCCCTCGTGCGCT
CTCCTGTTCCGACCCTGCCGCTTACCGGATACCTGTCCGCCTTTCTCCCTTCGGGAAGCGTGGCGCTTTC
TCATAGCTCACGCTGTAGGTATCTCAGTTCGGTGTAGGTCGTTCGCTCCAAGCTGGGCTGTGTGCACGAA
CCCCCCGTTCAGCCCGACCGCTGCGCCTTATCCGGTAACTATCGTCTTGAGTCCAACCCGGTAAGACACG
ACTTATCGCCACTGGCAGCAGCCACTGGTAACAGGATTAGCAGAGCGAGGTATGTAGGCGGTGCTACAGA
GTTCTTGAAGTGGTGGCCTAACTACGGCTACACTAGAAGAACAGTATTTGGTATCTGCGCTCTGCTGAAG
CCAGTTACCTTCGGAAAAAGAGTTGGTAGCTCTTGATCCGGCAAACAAACCACCGCTGGTAGCGGTGGTT
TTTTTGTTTGCAAGCAGCAGATTACGCGCAGAAAAAAAGGATCTCAAGAAGATCCTTTGATCTTTTCTAC
GGGGTCTGACGCTCAGTGGAACGAAAACTCACGTTAAGGGATTTTGGTCATGAGATTATCAAAAAGGATC
TTCACCTAGATCCTTTTAAATTAAAAATGAAGTTTTAAATCAATCTAAAGTATATATGAGTAAACTTGGT
CTGACAGTTACCAATGCTTAATCAGTGAGGCACCTATCTCAGCGATCTGTCTATTTCGTTCATCCATAGT
TGCCTGACTCCCCGTCGTGTAGATAACTACGATACGGGAGGGCTTACCATCTGGCCCCAGTGCTGCAATG
ATACCGCGAGACCCACGCTCACCGGCTCCAGATTTATCAGCAATAAACCAGCCAGCCGGAAGGGCCGAGC
GCAGAAGTGGTCCTGCAACTTTATCCGCCTCCATCCAGTCTATTAATTGTTGCCGGGAAGCTAGAGTAAG
TAGTTCGCCAGTTAATAGTTTGCGCAACGTTGTTGCCATTGCTACAGGCATCGTGGTGTCACGCTCGTCG
TTTGGTATGGCTTCATTCAGCTCCGGTTCCCAACGATCAAGGCGAGTTACATGATCCCCCATGTTGTGCA
AAAAAGCGGTTAGCTCCTTCGGTCCTCCGATCGTTGTCAGAAGTAAGTTGGCCGCAGTGTTATCACTCAT
GGTTATGGCAGCACTGCATAATTCTCTTACTGTCATGCCATCCGTAAGATGCTTTTCTGTGACTGGTGAG
TACTCAACCAAGTCATTCTGAGAATAGTGTATGCGGCGACCGAGTTGCTCTTGCCCGGCGTCAATACGGG
ATAATACCGCGCCACATAGCAGAACTTTAAAAGTGCTCATCATTGGAAAACGTTCTTCGGGGCGAAAACT
CTCAAGGATCTTACCGCTGTTGAGATCCAGTTCGATGTAACCCACTCGTGCACCCAACTGATCTTCAGCA
TCTTTTACTTTCACCAGCGTTTCTGGGTGAGCAAAAACAGGAAGGCAAAATGCCGCAAAAAAGGGAATAA
GGGCGACACGGAAATGTTGAATACTCATACTCTTCCTTTTTCAATATTATTGAAGCATTTATCAGGGTTA
TTGTCTCATGAGCGGATACATATTTGAATGTATTTAGAAAAATAAACAAATAGGGGTTCCGCGCACATTT
CCCCGAAAAGTGCCACCTGACGTCGACGGATCGGGA
Features (pLannotate 1.2.2; 21 found; start..end, strand, type, name):
     16..68      -  misc_feature   bom (fragment): basis of mobility region from pBR322
    223..602     +  enhancer       CMV enhancer: human cytomegalovirus immediate early enhancer
    603..806     +  promoter       CMV promoter: human cytomegalovirus (CMV) immediate early promoter
    802..835     +  LTR            5' LTR (truncated) (fragment): truncated 5' long terminal repeat (LTR) from HIV-1
    851..869     +  promoter       T7 promoter: promoter for bacteriophage T7 RNA polymerase
    935..1654    +  CDS            mGreenLantern (fragment): monomeric GFP derivative that displays exceptionally high brightness in cells (Campbell et al., 2020)
   1670..1688    -  promoter       SP6 promoter: promoter for bacteriophage SP6 RNA polymerase
   1714..1938    +  polyA_signal   bGH poly(A) signal: bovine growth hormone polyadenylation signal
   1942..1963    +  promoter       SV40 promoter (fragment): SV40 enhancer and early promoter
   1984..2412    +  rep_origin     f1 ori (sequence partly withheld): f1 bacteriophage origin of replication; arrow indicates direction of (+) strand synthesis
   2426..2755    +  promoter       SV40 promoter: SV40 enhancer and early promoter
   2822..3613    +  CDS            neo: KKA2_KLEPN - Also known as kan, nptII. Experimental evidence at protein level: Swiss-Prot protein existence level 1. Resistance to kanamycin, neomycin, paromomycin, ribostamycin, butirosin and gentamicin B. From Klebsiella pneumoniae.
   3637..3795    +  CDS            ble (fragment): BLE_KLEPN - Experimental evidence at protein level: Swiss-Prot protein existence level 1. Binding protein with a strong affinity to the bleomycin family of antibiotics. Binds to CL990; an antimitotic-antibiotic compound. From Klebsiella pneumoniae.
   3790..3911    +  polyA_signal   SV40 poly(A) signal: SV40 polyadenylation signal
   3984..4000    -  protein_bind   lac operator: The lac repressor binds to the lac operator to inhibit transcription in E. coli. This inhibition can be relieved by adding lactose or isopropyl-β-D-thiogalactopyranoside (IPTG). lac repressor encoded by lacI
   4008..4038    -  promoter       lac promoter: promoter for the E. coli lac operon
   4053..4074    -  protein_bind   CAP binding site: CAP binding activates transcription in the presence of cAMP. E. coli catabolite activator protein
   4087..4179    -  CDS            lacI (fragment): lac repressor; lacI; The lac repressor binds to the lac operator to inhibit transcription in E. coli. This inhibition can be relieved by adding lactose or isopropyl-β-D-thiogalactopyranoside (IPTG).
   4362..4950    -  rep_origin     ori: high-copy-number ColE1/pMB1/pBR322/pUC origin of replication
   5121..5981    -  CDS            AmpR: β-lactamase; bla; confers resistance to ampicillin, carbenicillin, and related antibiotics
   5982..6086    -  promoter       AmpR promoter: bla
