[The description below was written by a language model from this plasmid's Addgene catalogue record and pLannotate feature annotations shown in this document.]
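Description:
pcDNA3.1-LSSA12 is a mammalian expression plasmid built on the pcDNA3.1 backbone for cytosolic expression of LSSA12, a synthetic fluorescent protein. It is propagated in E. coli as a high-copy plasmid through a ColE1/pUC-type origin, with ampicillin selection provided by the β-lactamase gene and its own promoter. An f1 origin is also present, which can support single-stranded DNA production. For selection in mammalian cells, a neomycin phosphotransferase gene sits between the SV40 enhancer/early promoter and an SV40 polyadenylation signal, conferring G418 resistance.

The payload is a 720 bp open reading frame cloned between EcoRI and XbaI sites, both of which are retained. It is transcribed from the human cytomegalovirus immediate-early enhancer and promoter and terminated by the bovine growth hormone polyadenylation signal. LSSA12 is recorded as a derivative of hfYFP carrying the substitutions G65S, Y203I, Q204E, E222D and R223F. It is excited at 398 nm and emits at 511 nm, a wide separation typical of a large-Stokes-shift protein. The automated annotation labels this coding region as a fragment of mGreenLantern, which reflects sequence similarity to a related GFP-family protein rather than the actual identity of the insert. No fusion tags or targeting signals are annotated, consistent with untargeted cytosolic expression. T7 and SP6 promoters flank the insert, as is usual for this backbone. Several small annotated fragments (HIV-1 LTR, ble, lacI, bom) are probably backbone remnants or incidental matches rather than functional parts. The plasmid comes from work on chemically stable fluorescent proteins for advanced microscopy and serves for transient or stable expression of the reporter in cultured mammalian cells.
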