Addgene plasmid #186545: pcDNA3.1-LSSA12
Purpose: LSSA12 fluorescent protein (ex/em = 398/511 nm): cytosolic expression in mammalian cells
Depositing lab: Gregory Petsko. Depositing organization: Cornell University. Publication: Chemically stable fluorescent proteins for advanced microscopy. Campbell BC, Paez-Segala MG, Looger LL, Petsko GA, Liu CF. Nat Methods. 2022 Nov 7. pii: 10.1038/s41592-022-01660-7. doi: 10.1038/s41592-022-01660-7. PubMed 36344833.
Backbone
  Vector backbone: pcDNA3.1
  Vector type: Mammalian Expression
  Selectable markers: Neomycin (select with G418)
Growth in bacteria
  Bacterial resistance: Ampicillin, 100 μg/mL
  Growth temperature: 37°C
  Growth strain: DH5alpha
  Copy number: High Copy
Gene/Insert
  Gene/Insert name: LSSA12
  Species: Synthetic
  Insert size (bp): 720
  Mutation: hfYFP-G65S/Y203I/Q204E/E222D/R223F
  Promoter: CMV
  Cloning method: Restriction Enzyme; 5′ cloning site EcoRI (not destroyed); 3′ cloning site XbaI (not destroyed)
  Sequencing primers: 5′ CMV Forward (CGCAAATGGGCGGTAGGCGTG); 3′ BGH Reverse (TAGAAGGCACAGTCGAGG)
Terms and licenses: Academic/Nonprofit Terms; Industry Terms: Not Available to Industry
Depositor comments: 398 nm excitation, 511 nm emission.
How to cite: pcDNA3.1-LSSA12 was a gift from Gregory Petsko (Addgene plasmid # 186545 ; http://n2t.net/addgene:186545 ; RRID:Addgene_186545)
